Addgene plasmid #237453: pcDNA5-miniTurbo-NRF1-FL
Purpose: Vector for generating Flp-In cell lines allowing dox-inducible mammalian expression of miniTurbo fused to full-length NRF1 isoform
Depositing lab: Thomas Gonatopoulos-Pournatzis. Depositing organization: National Cancer Institute (NCI). Publication: Single-cell exon deletion profiling reveals splicing events that shape gene expression and cell state dynamics. Kumari B, Damodaran AP, Guiblet WM, Xiao MS, Behera AK, On TA, McIntosh CE, Teszler M, Holloway C, Le S, Parab N, Zhao Y, Aregger M, Gonatopoulos-Pournatzis T. Nat Commun. 2026 Feb 3;17(1):1218. doi: 10.1038/s41467-026-68774-w. PubMed 41633991.
Backbone
  Vector backbone: pcDNA5/FRT/TO
  Vector type: Mammalian Expression
  Selectable markers: Hygromycin, only when integrated into FlpIn FRT site
Growth in bacteria
  Bacterial resistance: Ampicillin, 100 μg/mL
  Growth temperature: 37°C
  Growth strain: DH5alpha
  Copy number: High Copy
Gene/Insert
  Gene/Insert name: NRF1 full length
  Species: H. sapiens (human)
  Promoter: CMV/TO inducible promoter
  Tag / fusion protein: miniTurbo (N terminal on insert)
  Cloning method: Golden Gate
Terms and licenses: Academic/Nonprofit Terms; Industry Terms: Not Available to Industry
How to cite: pcDNA5-miniTurbo-NRF1-FL was a gift from Thomas Gonatopoulos-Pournatzis (Addgene plasmid # 237453 ; http://n2t.net/addgene:237453 ; RRID:Addgene_237453)
