[The description below was written by a language model from this plasmid's Addgene catalogue record and pLannotate feature annotations shown in this document.]
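Description:
pcDNA5-miniTurbo-NRF1-FL is a mammalian expression plasmid of about 7.6 kb built on the pcDNA5/FRT/TO backbone. It is intended for generating isogenic Flp-In cell lines with doxycycline-inducible expression of a proximity-labelling bait. In bacteria it is maintained through a high-copy ColE1/pUC-type origin and selected with ampicillin via the β-lactamase gene. A fragment of the f1 origin and lac promoter/operator remnants from the backbone are also annotated.

The expression cassette is driven by the CMV enhancer and promoter followed by tet operator sequences (the CMV/TO promoter). The annotation software labels these operators as short PLtetO-1 and TRE3GV fragments. In cells that express the Tet repressor, transcription is held off until tetracycline or doxycycline is added. Downstream lies the coding sequence for miniTurbo, an N-terminally truncated, engineered E. coli biotin ligase with improved catalytic efficiency. It is followed by a FLAG epitope and then full-length human NRF1, a transcription factor that regulates nuclear genes for respiration and mitochondrial function. The NRF1 sequence is flanked by attB1 and attB2 Gateway sites, although the record lists Golden Gate as the cloning method. The cassette is terminated by the bGH polyadenylation signal.

An FRT site sits directly upstream of a hygromycin resistance gene with an SV40 poly(A) signal, and no full promoter is annotated for this gene. As the record notes, hygromycin resistance therefore arises only after FLP-mediated integration into the genomic FRT site of a Flp-In host line. This places a single copy of the cassette at a defined locus. The resulting lines allow inducible miniTurbo-NRF1 expression, typically for biotin-based proximity labelling to map proteins that interact with or lie near this NRF1 isoform.
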