Features (pLannotate 1.2.2; 25 found; start..end, strand, type, name):
     28..80      -  misc_feature   bom (fragment): basis of mobility region from pBR322
    235..614     +  enhancer       CMV enhancer: human cytomegalovirus immediate early enhancer
    615..818     +  promoter       CMV promoter: human cytomegalovirus (CMV) immediate early promoter
    820..839     +  promoter       PLtetO-1 promoter (fragment): modified phage lambda PL promoter with tet operator sites (Lutz and Bujard, 1997)
    841..860     +  promoter       PLtetO-1 promoter (fragment): modified phage lambda PL promoter with tet operator sites (Lutz and Bujard, 1997)
    868..901     +  promoter       TRE3GV promoter (fragment): 3rd-generation Tet-responsive promoter that can be activated by binding of Tet-On® 3G, optimized for retroviral and lentiviral vectors
   1021..1791    +  CDS            miniTurbo: N-terminally truncated mutant of the E. coli biotin ligase BioID engineered for improved catalytic efficiency (Branon et al., 2018)
   1879..1899    +  CDS            FLAG (fragment): FLAG® epitope tag, followed by an enterokinase cleavage site
   1924..1948    +  protein_bind   attB1: mutant version of attB; recombination site for the Gateway® BP reaction BP Clonase™
   1951..3456    +  CDS            NRF1: NRF1_HUMAN - Experimental evidence at protein level: Swiss-Prot protein existence level 1. Transcription factor that activates the expression of the EIF2S1 (EIF2-alpha) gene. Links the transcriptional modulation of key metabolic genes to cellular growth and development. Implicated in the control of nuclear genes required for respiration, heme biosynthesis, and mitochondrial DNA transcription and replication. From Homo sapiens (Human).
   3462..3486    -  protein_bind   attB2: mutant version of attB; recombination site for the Gateway® BP reaction BP Clonase™
   3534..3758    +  polyA_signal   bGH poly(A) signal: bovine growth hormone polyadenylation signal
   3762..3783    +  promoter       SV40 promoter (fragment): SV40 enhancer and early promoter
   3804..4037    +  rep_origin     f1 ori (fragment) (sequence partly withheld): f1 bacteriophage origin of replication; arrow indicates direction of (+) strand synthesis
   4042..4089    +  protein_bind   FRT: FLP-mediated recombination occurs in the 8-bp core sequence TCTAGAAA (Turan and Bode, 2011). FLP recombinase from the Saccharomyces cerevisiae 2μ plasmid
   4097..5119    +  CDS            HygR: aminoglycoside phosphotransferase from E. coli; aph(4)-Ia; confers resistance to hygromycin
   5129..5254    +  CDS            ble (fragment): BLE_KLEPN - Experimental evidence at protein level: Swiss-Prot protein existence level 1. Binding protein with a strong affinity to the bleomycin family of antibiotics. Binds to CL990; an antimitotic-antibiotic compound. From Klebsiella pneumoniae.
   5249..5370    +  polyA_signal   SV40 poly(A) signal: SV40 polyadenylation signal
   5443..5459    -  protein_bind   lac operator: The lac repressor binds to the lac operator to inhibit transcription in E. coli. This inhibition can be relieved by adding lactose or isopropyl-β-D-thiogalactopyranoside (IPTG). lac repressor encoded by lacI
   5467..5497    -  promoter       lac promoter: promoter for the E. coli lac operon
   5512..5533    -  protein_bind   CAP binding site: CAP binding activates transcription in the presence of cAMP. E. coli catabolite activator protein
   5546..5638    -  CDS            lacI (fragment): lac repressor; lacI; The lac repressor binds to the lac operator to inhibit transcription in E. coli. This inhibition can be relieved by adding lactose or isopropyl-β-D-thiogalactopyranoside (IPTG).
   5821..6409    -  rep_origin     ori: high-copy-number ColE1/pMB1/pBR322/pUC origin of replication
   6580..7440    -  CDS            AmpR: β-lactamase; bla; confers resistance to ampicillin, carbenicillin, and related antibiotics
   7441..7545    -  promoter       AmpR promoter: bla
>Addgene plasmid #237453 | pcDNA5-miniTurbo-NRF1-FL | addgene full sequence | sequence record 472726 | Addgene NGS Result
GACGGATCGGGAGATCTCCCGATCCCCTATGGTGCACTCTCAGTACAATCTGCTCTGATGCCGCATAGTT
AAGCCAGTATCTGCTCCCTGCTTGTGTGTTGGAGGTCGCTGAGTAGTGCGCGAGCAAAATTTAAGCTACA
ACAAGGCAAGGCTTGACCGACAATTGCATGAAGAATCTGCTTAGGGTTAGGCGTTTTGCGCTGCTTCGCG
ATGTACGGGCCAGATATACGCGTTGACATTGATTATTGACTAGTTATTAATAGTAATCAATTACGGGGTC
ATTAGTTCATAGCCCATATATGGAGTTCCGCGTTACATAACTTACGGTAAATGGCCCGCCTGGCTGACCG
CCCAACGACCCCCGCCCATTGACGTCAATAATGACGTATGTTCCCATAGTAACGCCAATAGGGACTTTCC
ATTGACGTCAATGGGTGGAGTATTTACGGTAAACTGCCCACTTGGCAGTACATCAAGTGTATCATATGCC
AAGTACGCCCCCTATTGACGTCAATGACGGTAAATGGCCCGCCTGGCATTATGCCCAGTACATGACCTTA
TGGGACTTTCCTACTTGGCAGTACATCTACGTATTAGTCATCGCTATTACCATGGTGATGCGGTTTTGGC
AGTACATCAATGGGCGTGGATAGCGGTTTGACTCACGGGGATTTCCAAGTCTCCACCCCATTGACGTCAA
TGGGAGTTTGTTTTGGCACCAAAATCAACGGGACTTTCCAAAATGTCGTAACAACTCCGCCCCATTGACG
CAAATGGGCGGTAGGCGTGTACGGTGGGAGGTCTATATAAGCAGAGCTCTCCCTATCAGTGATAGAGATC
TCCCTATCAGTGATAGAGATCGTCGACGAGCTCGTTTAGTGAACCGTCAGATCGCCTGGAGACGCCATCC
ACGCTGTTTTGACCTCCATAGAAGACACCGGGACCGATCCAGCCTCCGGACTCTAGCGTTTAAACTTAAG
CTTGGTACCGAGCTCGGATCCAGCTAGCGCCACCATGGCGATCCCGCTGCTGAACGCTAAACAGATTCTG
GGACAGCTGGACGGCGGGAGCGTGGCAGTCCTGCCTGTGGTCGACTCCACCAATCAGTACCTGCTGGATC
GAATCGGCGAGCTGAAGAGTGGGGATGCTTGCATTGCAGAATATCAGCAGGCAGGGAGAGGAAGCAGAGG
GAGGAAATGGTTCTCTCCTTTTGGAGCTAACCTGTACCTGAGTATGTTTTGGCGCCTGAAGCGGGGACCA
GCAGCAATCGGCCTGGGCCCGGTCATCGGAATTGTCATGGCAGAAGCGCTGCGAAAGCTGGGAGCAGACA
AGGTGCGAGTCAAATGGCCCAATGACCTGTATCTGCAGGATAGAAAGCTGGCAGGCATCCTGGTGGAGCT
GGCCGGAATAACAGGCGATGCTGCACAGATCGTCATTGGCGCCGGGATTAACGTGGCTATGAGGCGCGTG
GAGGAAAGCGTGGTCAATCAGGGCTGGATCACACTGCAGGAAGCAGGGATTAACCTGGACAGGAATACTC
TGGCCGCTATGCTGATCCGAGAGCTGCGGGCAGCCCTGGAACTGTTCGAGCAGGAAGGCCTGGCTCCATA
TCTGTCACGGTGGGAGAAGCTGGATAACTTCATCAATAGACCCGTGAAGCTGATCATTGGGGACAAAGAG
ATTTTCGGGATTAGCCGGGGGATTGATAAACAGGGAGCCCTGCTGCTGGAACAGGACGGAGTTATCAAAC
CCTGGATGGGCGGAGAAATCAGTCTGCGGTCTGCCGAAAAGATGCATGGGGGAGGGGGAGGATCTGGGGG
AGGGGGAGGATCTGACTACAAGGACCACGACGGTGACTACAAGGACCACGACATCGACTACAAGGACGAC
GACGACAAGTTAATTAAGGGCGCGCCACCTAGGACAAGTTTGTACAAAAAAGCAGGCTTCGAGGAACACG
GAGTGACCCAAACCGAACATATGGCTACCATAGAAGCACATGCAGTGGCCCAGCAAGTGCAGCAGGTCCA
TGTGGCTACTTACACCGAGCATAGTATGCTGAGTGCTGATGAAGACTCGCCTTCTTCTCCCGAGGACACC
TCTTACGATGACTCAGATATACTCAACTCCACAGCAGCTGATGAGGTGACAGCTCATCTGGCAGCTGCAG
GTCCTGTGGGAATGGCCGCTGCTGCTGCTGTGGCAACAGGAAAGAAACGGAAACGGCCTCATGTATTTGA
GTCTAATCCATCTATCCGGAAGAGGCAACAAACACGTTTGCTTCGGAAACTTCGAGCCACGTTAGATGAA
TATACTACTCGTGTGGGACAGCAAGCTATTGTCCTCTGTATCTCACCCTCCAAACCTAACCCTGTCTTTA
AAGTGTTTGGTGCAGCACCTTTGGAGAATGTGGTGCGTAAGTACAAGAGCATGATCCTGGAAGACCTGGA
GTCTGCTCTGGCAGAACACGCCCCTGCGCCACAGGAGGTTAACTCAGAACTGCCGCCTCTCACCATCGAC
GGAATTCCAGTCTCTGTGGACAAAATGACCCAGGCCCAGCTTCGGGCATTTATCCCAGAGATGCTCAAGT
ACTCTACAGGTCGGGGAAAACCAGGCTGGGGGAAAGAAAGCTGCAAGCCCATCTGGTGGCCTGAAGATAT
CCCCTGGGCAAATGTCCGGAGTGATGTCCGCACAGAAGAGCAAAAGCAGAGGGTTTCATGGACCCAGGCA
CTACGGACCATAGTTAAAAACTGTTATAAACAGCATGGGCGGGAAGACCTTTTGTATGCCTTTGAAGATC
AGCAAACGCAAACACAGGCCACAGCCACACATAGTATAGCTCATCTTGTACCATCACAGACTGTAGTCCA
GACTTTTAGTAACCCTGATGGCACTGTCTCACTTATCCAGGTTGGTACGGGGGCAACAGTAGCCACATTG
GCTGATGCTTCAGAATTGCCAACCACGGTCACCGTTGCCCAAGTGAATTATTCTGCCGTGGCTGATGGAG
AGGTGGAACAAAATTGGGCCACGTTACAGGGAGGTGAGATGACCATCCAGACGACGCAAGCATCAGAGGC
CACCCAGGCGGTGGCATCGTTGGCAGAGGCCGCAGTGGCAGCTTCTCAGGAGATGCAGCAGGGAGCTACA
GTCACTATGGCGCTTAACAGCGAAGCTGCCGCCCATGCTGTCGCCACCCTGGCTGAGGCCACCTTACAAG
GTGGGGGACAGATCGTCTTGTCTGGGGAAACCGCAGCAGCCGTCGGAGCACTTACTGGAGTCCAAGATGC
TAATGGCCTGGTCCAGATCCCTGTGAGCATGTACCAGACTGTGGTGACCAGCCTCGCCCAGGGCAACGGA
CCAGTGCAGGTGGCCATGGCCCCTGTGACCACCAGGATATCAGACAGCGCAGTCACCATGGACGGCCAAG
CTGTGGAGGTGGTGACATTGGAACAGTGATAACCCAGCTTTCTTGTACAAAGTGGTGTGACTCGAGTCTA
GAGGGCCCGTTTAAACCCGCTGATCAGCCTCGACTGTGCCTTCTAGTTGCCAGCCATCTGTTGTTTGCCC
CTCCCCCGTGCCTTCCTTGACCCTGGAAGGTGCCACTCCCACTGTCCTTTCCTAATAAAATGAGGAAATT
GCATCGCATTGTCTGAGTAGGTGTCATTCTATTCTGGGGGGTGGGGTGGGGCAGGACAGCAAGGGGGAGG
ATTGGGAAGACAATAGCAGGCATGCTGGGGATGCGGTGGGCTCTATGGCTTCTGAGGCGGAAAGAACCAG
CTGGGGCTCTAGGGGGTATCCCC
[124 nt withheld, positions 3804-3927]
C
[91 nt withheld, positions 3929-4019]
AGGGTGATGGTTCACGTACCTAGAAGTTCCTATTCCGAAGTTCCTATTCTCTAGAAAGTATAGGAACTTC
CTTGGCCAAAAAGCCTGAACTCACCGCGACGTCTGTCGAGAAGTTTCTGATCGAAAAGTTCGACAGCGTC
TCCGACCTGATGCAGCTCTCGGAGGGCGAAGAATCTCGTGCTTTCAGCTTCGATGTAGGAGGGCGTGGAT
ATGTCCTGCGGGTAAATAGCTGCGCCGATGGTTTCTACAAAGATCGTTATGTTTATCGGCACTTTGCATC
GGCCGCGCTCCCGATTCCGGAAGTGCTTGACATTGGGGAATTCAGCGAGAGCCTGACCTATTGCATCTCC
CGCCGTGCACAGGGTGTCACGTTGCAAGACCTGCCTGAAACCGAACTGCCCGCTGTTCTGCAGCCGGTCG
CGGAGGCCATGGATGCGATCGCTGCGGCCGATCTTAGCCAGACGAGCGGGTTCGGCCCATTCGGACCGCA
AGGAATCGGTCAATACACTACATGGCGTGATTTCATATGCGCGATTGCTGATCCCCATGTGTATCACTGG
CAAACTGTGATGGACGACACCGTCAGTGCGTCCGTCGCGCAGGCTCTCGATGAGCTGATGCTTTGGGCCG
AGGACTGCCCCGAAGTCCGGCACCTCGTGCACGCGGATTTCGGCTCCAACAATGTCCTGACGGACAATGG
CCGCATAACAGCGGTCATTGACTGGAGCGAGGCGATGTTCGGGGATTCCCAATACGAGGTCGCCAACATC
TTCTTCTGGAGGCCGTGGTTGGCTTGTATGGAGCAGCAGACGCGCTACTTCGAGCGGAGGCATCCGGAGC
TTGCAGGATCGCCGCGGCTCCGGGCGTATATGCTCCGCATTGGTCTTGACCAACTCTATCAGAGCTTGGT
TGACGGCAATTTCGATGATGCAGCTTGGGCGCAGGGTCGATGCGACGCAATCGTCCGATCCGGAGCCGGG
ACTGTCGGGCGTACACAAATCGCCCGCAGAAGCGCGGCCGTCTGGACCGATGGCTGTGTAGAAGTACTCG
CCGATAGTGGAAACCGACGCCCCAGCACTCGTCCGAGGGCAAAGGAATAGCACGTACTACGAGATTTCGA
TTCCACCGCCGCCTTCTATGAAAGGTTGGGCTTCGGAATCGTTTTCCGGGACGCCGGCTGGATGATCCTC
CAGCGCGGGGATCTCATGCTGGAGTTCTTCGCCCACCCCAACTTGTTTATTGCAGCTTATAATGGTTACA
AATAAAGCAATAGCATCACAAATTTCACAAATAAAGCATTTTTTTCACTGCATTCTAGTTGTGGTTTGTC
CAAACTCATCAATGTATCTTATCATGTCTGTATACCGTCGACCTCTAGCTAGAGCTTGGCGTAATCATGG
TCATAGCTGTTTCCTGTGTGAAATTGTTATCCGCTCACAATTCCACACAACATACGAGCCGGAAGCATAA
AGTGTAAAGCCTGGGGTGCCTAATGAGTGAGCTAACTCACATTAATTGCGTTGCGCTCACTGCCCGCTTT
CCAGTCGGGAAACCTGTCGTGCCAGCTGCATTAATGAATCGGCCAACGCGCGGGGAGAGGCGGTTTGCGT
ATTGGGCGCTCTTCCGCTTCCTCGCTCACTGACTCGCTGCGCTCGGTCGTTCGGCTGCGGCGAGCGGTAT
CAGCTCACTCAAAGGCGGTAATACGGTTATCCACAGAATCAGGGGATAACGCAGGAAAGAACATGTGAGC
AAAAGGCCAGCAAAAGGCCAGGAACCGTAAAAAGGCCGCGTTGCTGGCGTTTTTCCATAGGCTCCGCCCC
CCTGACGAGCATCACAAAAATCGACGCTCAAGTCAGAGGTGGCGAAACCCGACAGGACTATAAAGATACC
AGGCGTTTCCCCCTGGAAGCTCCCTCGTGCGCTCTCCTGTTCCGACCCTGCCGCTTACCGGATACCTGTC
CGCCTTTCTCCCTTCGGGAAGCGTGGCGCTTTCTCATAGCTCACGCTGTAGGTATCTCAGTTCGGTGTAG
GTCGTTCGCTCCAAGCTGGGCTGTGTGCACGAACCCCCCGTTCAGCCCGACCGCTGCGCCTTATCCGGTA
ACTATCGTCTTGAGTCCAACCCGGTAAGACACGACTTATCGCCACTGGCAGCAGCCACTGGTAACAGGAT
TAGCAGAGCGAGGTATGTAGGCGGTGCTACAGAGTTCTTGAAGTGGTGGCCTAACTACGGCTACACTAGA
AGAACAGTATTTGGTATCTGCGCTCTGCTGAAGCCAGTTACCTTCGGAAAAAGAGTTGGTAGCTCTTGAT
CCGGCAAACAAACCACCGCTGGTAGCGGTGGTTTTTTTGTTTGCAAGCAGCAGATTACGCGCAGAAAAAA
AGGATCTCAAGAAGATCCTTTGATCTTTTCTACGGGGTCTGACGCTCAGTGGAACGAAAACTCACGTTAA
GGGATTTTGGTCATGAGATTATCAAAAAGGATCTTCACCTAGATCCTTTTAAATTAAAAATGAAGTTTTA
AATCAATCTAAAGTATATATGAGTAAACTTGGTCTGACAGTTACCAATGCTTAATCAGTGAGGCACCTAT
CTCAGCGATCTGTCTATTTCGTTCATCCATAGTTGCCTGACTCCCCGTCGTGTAGATAACTACGATACGG
GAGGGCTTACCATCTGGCCCCAGTGCTGCAATGATACCGCGAGACCCACGCTCACCGGCTCCAGATTTAT
CAGCAATAAACCAGCCAGCCGGAAGGGCCGAGCGCAGAAGTGGTCCTGCAACTTTATCCGCCTCCATCCA
GTCTATTAATTGTTGCCGGGAAGCTAGAGTAAGTAGTTCGCCAGTTAATAGTTTGCGCAACGTTGTTGCC
ATTGCTACAGGCATCGTGGTGTCACGCTCGTCGTTTGGTATGGCTTCATTCAGCTCCGGTTCCCAACGAT
CAAGGCGAGTTACATGATCCCCCATGTTGTGCAAAAAAGCGGTTAGCTCCTTCGGTCCTCCGATCGTTGT
CAGAAGTAAGTTGGCCGCAGTGTTATCACTCATGGTTATGGCAGCACTGCATAATTCTCTTACTGTCATG
CCATCCGTAAGATGCTTTTCTGTGACTGGTGAGTACTCAACCAAGTCATTCTGAGAATAGTGTATGCGGC
GACCGAGTTGCTCTTGCCCGGCGTCAATACGGGATAATACCGCGCCACATAGCAGAACTTTAAAAGTGCT
CATCATTGGAAAACGTTCTTCGGGGCGAAAACTCTCAAGGATCTTACCGCTGTTGAGATCCAGTTCGATG
TAACCCACTCGTGCACCCAACTGATCTTCAGCATCTTTTACTTTCACCAGCGTTTCTGGGTGAGCAAAAA
CAGGAAGGCAAAATGCCGCAAAAAAGGGAATAAGGGCGACACGGAAATGTTGAATACTCATACTCTTCCT
TTTTCAATATTATTGAAGCATTTATCAGGGTTATTGTCTCATGAGCGGATACATATTTGAATGTATTTAG
AAAAATAAACAAATAGGGGTTCCGCGCACATTTCCCCGAAAAGTGCCACCTGACGTC
